>Addgene plasmid #192571 | Ef1a-DIO-Aion-citrine | addgene full sequence | sequence record 382820 | Addgene NGS Result
CCTGCAGGCAGCTGCGCGCTCGCTCGCTCACTGAGGCCGCCCGGGCGTCGGGCGACCTTTGGTCGCCCGG
CCTCAGTGAGCGAGCGAGCGCGCAGAGAGGGAGTGGCCAACTCCATCACTAGGGGTTCCTGCGGCCGCAC
GCGTAAGCTTTGCAAAGATGGATAAAGTTTTAAACAGAGAGGAATCTTTGCAGCTAATGGACCTTCTAGG
TCTTGAAAGGAGTGGGAATTGGCTCCGGTGCCCGTCAGTGGGCAGAGCGCACATCGCCCACAGTCCCCGA
GAAGTTGGGGGGAGGGGTCGGCAATTGAACCGGTGCCTAGAGAAGGTGGCGCGGGGTAAACTGGGAAAGT
GATGTCGTGTACTGGCTCCGCCTTTTTCCCGAGGGTGGGGGAGAACCGTATATAAGTGCAGTAGTCGCCG
TGAACGTTCTTTTTCGCAACGGGTTTGCCGCCAGAACACAGGTAAGTGCCGTGTGTGGTTCCCGCGGGCC
TGGCCTCTTTACGGGTTATGGCCCTTGCGTGCCTTGAATTACTTCCACCTGGCTGCAGTACGTGATTCTT
GATCCCGAGCTTCGGGTTGGAAGTGGGTGGGAGAGTTCGAGGCCTTGCGCTTAAGGAGCCCCTTCGCCTC
GTGCTTGAGTTGAGGCCTGGCCTGGGCGCTGGGGCCGCCGCGTGCGAATCTGGTGGCACCTTCGCGCCTG
TCTCGCTGCTTTCGATAAGTCTCTAGCCATTTAAAATTTTTGATGACCTGCTGCGACGCTTTTTTTCTGG
CAAGATAGTCTTGTAAATGCGGGCCAAGATCTGCACACTGGTATTTCGGTTTTTGGGGCCGCGGGCGGCG
ACGGGGCCCGTGCGTCCCAGCGCACATGTTCGGCGAGGCGGGGCCTGCGAGCGCGGCCACCGAGAATCGG
ACGGGGGTAGTCTCAAGCTGGCCGGCCTGCTCTGGTGCCTGGCCTCGCGCCGCCGTGTATCGCCCCGCCC
TGGGCGGCAAGGCTGGCCCGGTCGGCACCAGTTGCGTGAGCGGAAAGATGGCCGCTTCCCGGCCCTGCTG
CAGGGAGCTCAAAATGGAGGACGCGGCGCTCGGGAGAGCGGGCGGGTGAGTCACCCACACAAAGGAAAAG
GGCCTTTCCGTCCTCAGCCGTCGCTTCATGTGACTCCACGGAGTACCGGGCGCCGTCCAGGCACCTCGAT
TAGTTCTCGAGCTTTTGGAGTACGTCGTCTTTAGGTTGGGGGGAGGGGTTTTATGCGATGGAGTTTCCCC
ACACTGAGTGGGTGGAGACTGAAGTTAGGCCAGCTTGGCACTTGATGTAATTCTCCTTGGAATTTGCCCT
TTTTGAGTTTGGATCTTGGTTCATTCTCAAGCCTCAGACAGTGGTTCAAAGTTTTTTTCTTCCATTTCAG
GTGTCGTGAGGTACCGGATCCTCTAGAGTCGACTCCGGAATAACTTCGTATAGGATACTTTATACGAAGT
TATGCAGAATGGTAGCTGGATTGTAGCTGCTATTAGCAATATGAAACCTCTTAATAACTTCGTATAGCAT
ACATTATACGAAGTTATGGCGCGAGCTTCTACTTGTACAGCTCGTCCATGCCGAGAGTGATCCCGGCGGC
GGTCACGAACTCCAGCAGGACCATGTGATCGCGCTTCTCGTTGGGGTCTTTGCTCAGGGCGGACTGGTAG
CTCAGGTAGTGGTTGTCGGGCAGCAGCACGGGGCCGTCGCCGATGGGGGTGTTCTGCTGGTAGTGGTCGG
CGAGCTGCACGCTGCCGTCCTCGATGTTGTGGCGGATCTTGAAGTTCACCTTGATGCCGTTCTTCTGCTT
GTCGGCCATGATATAGACGTTGTGGCTGTTGTAGTTGTACTCCAGCTTGTGCCCCAGGATGTTGCCGTCC
TCCTTGAAGTCGATGCCCTTCAGCTCGATGCGGTTCACCAGGGTGTCGCCCTCGAACTTCACCTCGGCGC
GGGTCTTGTAGTTGCCGTCGTCCTTGAAGAAGATGGTGCGCTCCTGGACGTAGCCTTCGGGCATGGCGGA
CTTGAAGAAGTCGTGCTGCTTCATGTGGTCGGGGTAGCGGGCGAAGCACATCAGGCCGTAGCCGAAGGTG
GTCACGAGGGTGGGCCAGGGCACGGGCAGCTTGCCGGTGGTGCAGATGAACTTCAGGGTCAGCTTGCCGT
AGGTGGCATCGCCCTCGCCCTCGCCGGACACGCTGAACTTGTGGCCGTTTACGTCGCCGTCCAGCTCGAC
CAGGATGGGCACCACCCCGGTGAACAGCTCCTCGCCCTTGCTCACCATCTCGAGTGCCGCGACCGCGCCA
GCCTCGGCCTCGTCCTCCACCAGCGTCTCGACCTCAATCTCAGTGCCACCAATGTTCAATTTGGTGGTCT
TGCGAATGTCGCCGTGGATGAGGATATGGCTGTGGATCAGCACGCGCAGGTAGTGGCCGAGCAGACCCCA
GCACTGCTTCGACATCAGGTCAATGATGGTGTGGCCGACGTTGGAGCCGTACCGGCTCAGGACGCCGAAG
CCCTCGGGGCCGAGGATGAACAGGATGGGGAACATACCCCATGATACGAAGAAGAGCCAAGCCATGCCAG
TCACCACCTGGCGACACCGGCCCTTCGGCACGGTGTGGTACGCCTCAATGTAGACCTTGGCTGCGTTGAA
GAATGTGTAGATGCCGTAGCACAGGCCCATCAGGAAGAAAATGACACGGACGTATCCCTTGGACAGCGCG
GCCGTGGTGGCCCACACGATGCCGCCGATGCATGACACCAGCAGACCCATGGTACGCTTGTTATAGTCGT
TCGCCAGACCCGTAAGGTTGCTCAGGTGGATAAGAATGACAGGGGCGGTCAGCAGCCAGCTCGCGTAACG
AAGCCACCGGGTCTTGTTGCCGTTGGATGAGTAGATCACCGCAGGTTCGTCAAAGCTATGGAAATACTCG
ATGATGAACTTGATCATCTGGATCGTGGCCACGTAAATGTTCTCCCAGCCGCAAGTAGACTTCCAGGTCT
GGTAGCCGTAGAACATCAGGCAGAGCGCTGAAAGCGCAAAAGAAATCCACTGCAGAATGTTGGCAGCCAA
CTTCTCGGCATTTGTTCCGTTGGATTTAAGCCAAGCCAAGCAGAAGCACTGGCCGTTGTTCGGGATGCAA
ATAACAGAACCATTGTTCTCAAGAGTGTATGAGGTTTGGAAGAGTCCGACGGCAGACAAAGCGCCGCCAT
AGTCCATGGTGGCGCTAGCAGCTTGAATTCTAGCATAACTTCGTATAAAGTATCCTATACGAAGTTATTT
GCCTTAACCCAGAAATTATCACTGTTATTCTTTAGAATGGTGCAAAGAATAACTTCGTATAATGTATGCT
ATACGAAGTTATGAATTCGATATCAAGCTTATCGATAATCAACCTCTGGATTACAAAATTTGTGAAAGAT
TGACTGGTATTCTTAACTATGTTGCTCCTTTTACGCTATGTGGATACGCTGCTTTAATGCCTTTGTATCA
TGCTATTGCTTCCCGTATGGCTTTCATTTTCTCCTCCTTGTATAAATCCTGGTTGCTGTCTCTTTATGAG
GAGTTGTGGCCCGTTGTCAGGCAACGTGGCGTGGTGTGCACTGTGTTTGCTGACGCAACCCCCACTGGTT
GGGGCATTGCCACCACCTGTCAGCTCCTTTCCGGGACTTTCGCTTTCCCCCTCCCTATTGCCACGGCGGA
ACTCATCGCCGCCTGCCTTGCCCGCTGCTGGACAGGGGCTCGGCTGTTGGGCACTGACAATTCCGTGGTG
TTGTCGGGGAAATCATCGTCCTTTCCTTGGCTGCTCGCCTATGTTGCCACCTGGATTCTGCGCGGGACGT
CCTTCTGCTACGTCCCTTCGGCCCTCAATCCAGCGGACCTTCCTTCCCGCGGCCTGCTGCCGGCTCTGCG
GCCTCTTCCGCGTCTTCGCCTTCGCCCTCAGACGAGTCGGATCTCCCTTTGGGCCGCCTCCCCGCATCGA
TACCGAGCGCTGCTCGAGAGATCTACGGGTGGCATCCCTGTGACCCCTCCCCAGTGCCTCTCCTGGCCCT
GGAAGTTGCCACTCCAGTGCCCACCAGCCTTGTCCTAATAAAATTAAGTTGCATCATTTTGTCTGACTAG
GTGTCCTTCTATAATATTATGGGGTGGAGGGGGGTGGTATGGAGCAAGGGGCAAGTTGGGAAGACAACCT
GTAGGGCCTGCGGGGTCTATTGGGAACCAAGCTGGAGTGCAGTGGCACAATCTTGGCTCACTGCAATCTC
CGCCTCCTGGGTTCAAGCGATTCTCCTGCCTCAGCCTCCCGAGTTGTTGGGATTCCAGGCATGCATGACC
AGGCTCAGCTAATTTTTGTTTTTTTGGTAGAGACGGGGTTTCACCATATTGGCCAGGCTGGTCTCCAACT
CCTAATCTCAGGTGATCTACCCACCTTGGCCTCCCAAATTGCTGGGATTACAGGCGTGAACCACTGCTCC
CTTCCCTGTCCTTCTGATTTTGTAGGTAACCACGTGCGGACCGAGCGGCCGCAGGAACCCCTAGTGATGG
AGTTGGCCACTCCCTCTCTGCGCGCTCGCTCGCTCACTGAGGCCGGGCGACCAAAGGTCGCCCGACGCCC
GGGCTTTGCCCGGGCGGCCTCAGTGAGCGAGCGAGCGCGCAGCTGCCTGCAGGGGCGCCTGATGCGGTAT
TTTCTCCTTACGCATCTGTGCGGTATTTCACACCGCATA
[95 nt withheld, positions 4730-4824]
T
[46 nt withheld, positions 4826-4871]
C
[141 nt withheld, positions 4873-5013]
CCTTTGACGTTGGAGTCCACGTTCTTT
[37 nt withheld, positions 5041-5077]
ACTCTATCTCGGGCTATTCTTTTGATTTATAAGGGATTTTGCCGATTTCGGTCTATTGGTTAAAAAATGA
GCTGATTTAACAAAAATTTAACGCGAATTTTAACAAAATATTAACGTTTACAATTTTATGGTGCACTCTC
AGTACAATCTGCTCTGATGCCGCATAGTTAAGCCAGCCCCGACACCCGCCAACACCCGCTGACGCGCCCT
GACGGGCTTGTCTGCTCCCGGCATCCGCTTACAGACAAGCTGTGACCGTCTCCGGGAGCTGCATGTGTCA
GAGGTTTTCACCGTCATCACCGAAACGCGCGAGACGAAAGGGCCTCGTGATACGCCTATTTTTATAGGTT
AATGTCATGATAATAATGGTTTCTTAGACGTCAGGTGGCACTTTTCGGGGAAATGTGCGCGGAACCCCTA
TTTGTTTATTTTTCTAAATACATTCAAATATGTATCCGCTCATGAGACAATAACCCTGATAAATGCTTCA
ATAATATTGAAAAAGGAAGAGTATGAGTATTCAACATTTCCGTGTCGCCCTTATTCCCTTTTTTGCGGCA
TTTTGCCTTCCTGTTTTTGCTCACCCAGAAACGCTGGTGAAAGTAAAAGATGCTGAAGATCAGTTGGGTG
CACGAGTGGGTTACATCGAACTGGATCTCAACAGCGGTAAGATCCTTGAGAGTTTTCGCCCCGAAGAACG
TTTTCCAATGATGAGCACTTTTAAAGTTCTGCTATGTGGCGCGGTATTATCCCGTATTGACGCCGGGCAA
GAGCAACTCGGTCGCCGCATACACTATTCTCAGAATGACTTGGTTGAGTACTCACCAGTCACAGAAAAGC
ATCTTACGGATGGCATGACAGTAAGAGAATTATGCAGTGCTGCCATAACCATGAGTGATAACACTGCGGC
CAACTTACTTCTGACAACGATCGGAGGACCGAAGGAGCTAACCGCTTTTTTGCACAACATGGGGGATCAT
GTAACTCGCCTTGATCGTTGGGAACCGGAGCTGAATGAAGCCATACCAAACGACGAGCGTGACACCACGA
TGCCTGTAGCAATGGCAACAACGTTGCGCAAACTATTAACTGGCGAACTACTTACTCTAGCTTCCCGGCA
ACAATTAATAGACTGGATGGAGGCGGATAAAGTTGCAGGACCACTTCTGCGCTCGGCCCTTCCGGCTGGC
TGGTTTATTGCTGATAAATCTGGAGCCGGTGAGCGTGGGTCTCGCGGTATCATTGCAGCACTGGGGCCAG
ATGGTAAGCCCTCCCGTATCGTAGTTATCTACACGACGGGGAGTCAGGCAACTATGGATGAACGAAATAG
ACAGATCGCTGAGATAGGTGCCTCACTGATTAAGCATTGGTAACTGTCAGACCAAGTTTACTCATATATA
CTTTAGATTGATTTAAAACTTCATTTTTAATTTAAAAGGATCTAGGTGAAGATCCTTTTTGATAATCTCA
TGACCAAAATCCCTTAACGTGAGTTTTCGTTCCACTGAGCGTCAGACCCCGTAGAAAAGATCAAAGGATC
TTCTTGAGATCCTTTTTTTCTGCGCGTAATCTGCTGCTTGCAAACAAAAAAACCACCGCTACCAGCGGTG
GTTTGTTTGCCGGATCAAGAGCTACCAACTCTTTTTCCGAAGGTAACTGGCTTCAGCAGAGCGCAGATAC
CAAATACTGTTCTTCTAGTGTAGCCGTAGTTAGGCCACCACTTCAAGAACTCTGTAGCACCGCCTACATA
CCTCGCTCTGCTAATCCTGTTACCAGTGGCTGCTGCCAGTGGCGATAAGTCGTGTCTTACCGGGTTGGAC
TCAAGACGATAGTTACCGGATAAGGCGCAGCGGTCGGGCTGAACGGGGGGTTCGTGCACACAGCCCAGCT
TGGAGCGAACGACCTACACCGAACTGAGATACCTACAGCGTGAGCTATGAGAAAGCGCCACGCTTCCCGA
AGGGAGAAAGGCGGACAGGTATCCGGTAAGCGGCAGGGTCGGAACAGGAGAGCGCACGAGGGAGCTTCCA
GGGGGAAACGCCTGGTATCTTTATAGTCCTGTCGGGTTTCGCCACCTCTGACTTGAGCGTCGATTTTTGT
GATGCTCGTCAGGGGGGCGGAGCCTATGGAAAAACGCCAGCAACGCGGCCTTTTTACGGTTCCTGGCCTT
TTGCTGGCCTTTTGCTCACATGT
Features (pLannotate 1.2.2; 25 found; start..end, strand, type, name):
     12..39      +  repeat_region  AAV2 ITR (fragment): inverted terminal repeat of adeno-associated virus serotype 2 inverted
     68..95      +  repeat_region  AAV2 ITR (fragment): inverted terminal repeat of adeno-associated virus serotype 2 inverted
    158..224     +  CDS            small t antigen (fragment): SV40 (simian virus 40) small t antigen
    231..1409    +  promoter       EF-1α promoter: strong constitutive promoter for human elongation factor EF-1α
   1416..1433    +  misc_feature   MCS (fragment): pUC18/19 multiple cloning site
   1440..1473    +  protein_bind   lox2272: Cre-mediated recombination occurs in the 8-bp core sequence (GGATACTT). lox2272 sites are compatible with each other, but incompatible with loxP or loxN sites (Lee and Saito, 1988). Cre recombinase
   1474..1523    -  intron         β-globin intron (fragment): internally truncated intron from human β-globin
   1524..1557    +  protein_bind   loxP: Cre-mediated recombination occurs in the 8-bp core sequence (GCATACAT). Cre recombinase
   1572..2288    -  CDS            Citrine: Citrine is a basic (constitutively fluorescent) yellow fluorescent protein published in 2001, derived from Aequorea victoria. It has moderate acid sensitivity.
   2301..2656    -  CDS            ChR2 (fragment): N-terminal fragment of channelrhodopsin-2 from the alga Chlamydomonas reinhardtii (Nagel et al., 2003) blue light-activated cation channel
   3194..3227    -  CDS            ChR2(H134R) (fragment): H134R mutant of an N-terminal fragment of channelrhodopsin-2 from the alga Chlamydomonas reinhardtii (Nagel et al., 2005) blue light-activated cation channel
   3255..3288    -  protein_bind   lox2272: Cre-mediated recombination occurs in the 8-bp core sequence (GGATACTT). lox2272 sites are compatible with each other, but incompatible with loxP or loxN sites (Lee and Saito, 1988). Cre recombinase
   3289..3338    -  intron         β-globin intron (fragment): internally truncated intron from human β-globin
   3339..3372    -  protein_bind   loxP: Cre-mediated recombination occurs in the 8-bp core sequence (GCATACAT). Cre recombinase
   3373..3397    +  misc_feature   MCS (fragment): pBluescript multiple cloning site
   3397..3985    +  misc_feature   WPRE: woodchuck hepatitis virus posttranscriptional regulatory element
   4017..4493    +  polyA_signal   hGH poly(A) signal: human growth hormone polyadenylation signal
   4533..4673    +  repeat_region  AAV2 ITR: inverted terminal repeat of adeno-associated virus serotype 2 inverted
   4678..4729    -  misc_feature   bom (fragment): basis of mobility region from pBR322
   4748..5203    +  rep_origin     f1 ori (sequence partly withheld): f1 bacteriophage origin of replication; arrow indicates direction of (+) strand synthesis
   5204..5253    -  misc_feature   bom (fragment): basis of mobility region from pBR322
   5355..5390    -  CDS            rop (fragment): Rop protein, which maintains plasmids at low copy number; rop
   5485..5589    +  promoter       AmpR promoter: bla
   5590..6450    +  CDS            AmpR: β-lactamase; bla; confers resistance to ampicillin, carbenicillin, and related antibiotics
   6621..7209    +  rep_origin     ori: high-copy-number ColE1/pMB1/pBR322/pUC origin of replication
