[The description below was written by a language model from this plasmid's Addgene catalogue record and pLannotate feature annotations shown in this document.]
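Description:
Ef1a-DIO-Aion-citrine is an AAV transfer plasmid built on a pAAV2 backbone for Cre-dependent expression of an inhibitory optogenetic tool in mammalian neurons. It is propagated in bacteria as a high-copy plasmid through a ColE1/pUC-type origin with ampicillin selection (AmpR), and it also carries an f1 phage origin. The expression cassette is flanked by AAV2 inverted terminal repeats, which allow it to be packaged into recombinant AAV particles. In the sequenced record the downstream ITR is annotated in full, while the upstream one is detected only as short fragments.

The payload is Aion, a synthetic, heavily mutated derivative of Chlamydomonas reinhardtii channelrhodopsin-2 carrying fourteen listed substitutions. This explains why the annotation software recognises only fragments of ChR2 within the coding region. Aion is fused at its C terminus to the yellow fluorescent protein Citrine, so expressing cells can be visualised. The Aion-Citrine reading frame sits in reverse orientation relative to the human EF-1α promoter and is bracketed by pairs of lox2272 and loxP sites in opposing orientations, the double-floxed inverted open reading frame (DIO) arrangement. Without Cre the coding sequence is antisense and is not translated. In Cre-expressing cells, recombination flips the cassette and then excises one site of each incompatible pair, locking it in the sense orientation for constitutive EF-1α-driven transcription. A WPRE downstream enhances transcript stability and expression, and a human growth hormone polyadenylation signal terminates the message. The stated purpose is optogenetic long-term silencing of Cre-positive neurons after viral delivery.
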