Addgene plasmid #192571: Ef1a-DIO-Aion-citrine
Purpose: AAV-vector for optogenetic long-term silencing of Cre-positive neurons
Depositing lab: Simon Wiegert. Depositing organization: Universitaetsklinikum Hamburg-Eppendorf.
Backbone
  Vector backbone: pAAV2
  Backbone size w/o insert (bp): 5621
  Vector type: Mammalian Expression, AAV
Growth in bacteria
  Bacterial resistance: Ampicillin, 100 μg/mL
  Growth temperature: 37°C
  Growth strain: NEB Stable
  Copy number: High Copy
Gene/Insert
  Gene/Insert name: Aion
  Species: Synthetic; Chlamydomonas reinhardtii
  Insert size (bp): 1659
  Mutation: T59S, E83N, E90Q, E101S, V117R, E123S, C128A,D156C, T159G, G163A, V242R, T246N, N258Q, E273S
  Promoter: Ef1-alpha
  Tag / fusion protein: Citrine (C terminal on insert)
  Cloning method: Restriction Enzyme; 5′ cloning site unspecified (destroyed during cloning); 3′ cloning site unspecified (destroyed during cloning)
Terms and licenses: Academic/Nonprofit Terms; Industry Terms: Not Available to Industry
How to cite: Ef1a-DIO-Aion-citrine was a gift from Simon Wiegert (Addgene plasmid # 192571 ; http://n2t.net/addgene:192571 ; RRID:Addgene_192571)
