>Addgene plasmid #192571 | Ef1a-DIO-Aion-citrine | depositor partial sequence | sequence record 373136 | Aion-Citrine insert
CTACTTGTACAGCTCGTCCATGCCGAGAGTGATCCCGGCGGCGGTCACGAACTCCAGCAGGACCATGTGA
TCGCGCTTCTCGTTGGGGTCTTTGCTCAGGGCGGACTGGTAGCTCAGGTAGTGGTTGTCGGGCAGCAGCA
CGGGGCCGTCGCCGATGGGGGTGTTCTGCTGGTAGTGGTCGGCGAGCTGCACGCTGCCGTCCTCGATGTT
GTGGCGGATCTTGAAGTTCACCTTGATGCCGTTCTTCTGCTTGTCGGCCATGATATAGACGTTGTGGCTG
TTGTAGTTGTACTCCAGCTTGTGCCCCAGGATGTTGCCGTCCTCCTTGAAGTCGATGCCCTTCAGCTCGA
TGCGGTTCACCAGGGTGTCGCCCTCGAACTTCACCTCGGCGCGGGTCTTGTAGTTGCCGTCGTCCTTGAA
GAAGATGGTGCGCTCCTGGACGTAGCCTTCGGGCATGGCGGACTTGAAGAAGTCGTGCTGCTTCATGTGG
TCGGGGTAGCGGGCGAAGCACATCAGGCCGTAGCCGAAGGTGGTCACGAGGGTGGGCCAGGGCACGGGCA
GCTTGCCGGTGGTGCAGATGAACTTCAGGGTCAGCTTGCCGTAGGTGGCATCGCCCTCGCCCTCGCCGGA
CACGCTGAACTTGTGGCCGTTTACGTCGCCGTCCAGCTCGACCAGGATGGGCACCACCCCGGTGAACAGC
TCCTCGCCCTTGCTCACCATCTCGAGTGCCGCGACCGCGCCAGCCTCGGCCTCGTCCTCCACCAGCGTCT
CGACCTCAATCTCAGTGCCACCAATGTTCAATTTGGTGGTCTTGCGAATGTCGCCGTGGATGAGGATATG
GCTGTGGATCAGCACGCGCAGGTAGTGGCCGAGCAGACCCCAGCACTGCTTCGACATCAGGTCAATGATG
GTGTGGCCGACGTTGGAGCCGTACCGGCTCAGGACGCCGAAGCCCTCGGGGCCGAGGATGAACAGGATGG
GGAACATACCCCATGATACGAAGAAGAGCCAAGCCATGCCAGTCACCACCTGGCGACACCGGCCCTTCGG
CACGGTGTGGTACGCCTCAATGTAGACCTTGGCTGCGTTGAAGAATGTGTAGATGCCGTAGCACAGGCCC
ATCAGGAAGAAAATGACACGGACGTATCCCTTGGACAGCGCGGCCGTGGTGGCCCACACGATGCCGCCGA
TGCATGACACCAGCAGACCCATGGTACGCTTGTTATAGTCGTTCGCCAGACCCGTAAGGTTGCTCAGGTG
GATAAGAATGACAGGGGCGGTCAGCAGCCAGCTCGCGTAACGAAGCCACCGGGTCTTGTTGCCGTTGGAT
GAGTAGATCACCGCAGGTTCGTCAAAGCTATGGAAATACTCGATGATGAACTTGATCATCTGGATCGTGG
CCACGTAAATGTTCTCCCAGCCGCAAGTAGACTTCCAGGTCTGGTAGCCGTAGAACATCAGGCAGAGCGC
TGAAAGCGCAAAAGAAATCCACTGCAGAATGTTGGCAGCCAACTTCTCGGCATTTGTTCCGTTGGATTTA
AGCCAAGCCAAGCAGAAGCACTGGCCGTTGTTCGGGATGCAAATAACAGAACCATTGTTCTCAAGAGTGT
ATGAGGTTTGGAAGAGTCCGACGGCAGACAAAGCGCCGCCATAGTCCAT
